Addgene plasmid #219978: pOCC22-MBP-eIF4E
Purpose: eIF4E protein purification
Depositing lab: Simon Alberti. Depositing organization: Biotechnology Center (BIOTEC) of the Technische Universitaet Dresden.
Backbone
  Vector backbone: pOCC22
  Vector type: Bacterial Expression
Growth in bacteria
  Bacterial resistance: Kanamycin, 50 μg/mL
  Growth temperature: 37°C
  Growth strain: DH5alpha
  Copy number: Low Copy
Gene/Insert
  Gene/Insert name: eIF4E
  Species: S. cerevisiae (budding yeast)
  Entrez Gene: CDC33 (a.k.a. YOL139C, TIF45)
  Tag / fusion protein: MBP (N terminal on insert)
  Cloning method: Restriction Enzyme; 5′ cloning site Unknown (unknown if destroyed)
Terms and licenses: Academic/Nonprofit Terms; Industry Terms: Not Available to Industry
Depositor comments: MBP can be cleaved with 3C-protease
How to cite: pOCC22-MBP-eIF4E was a gift from Simon Alberti (Addgene plasmid # 219978 ; http://n2t.net/addgene:219978 ; RRID:Addgene_219978)
