[The description below was written by a language model from this plasmid's Addgene catalogue record and pLannotate feature annotations shown in this document.]
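Description:
pOCC22-MBP-eIF4E is a bacterial expression plasmid of about 7.1 kb, built on the pOCC22 backbone, for producing and purifying the budding yeast translation initiation factor eIF4E. This cap-binding protein is encoded by CDC33 (also called TIF45) and recognises the 7-methylguanosine cap of mRNAs early in translation initiation. The plasmid is maintained in E. coli through a ColE1/pMB1-type origin. The adjacent rop gene and bom region fit the low copy number given in the catalogue entry. Selection is by kanamycin, conferred by an aph(3')-Ia aminoglycoside phosphotransferase gene. An f1 phage origin is also annotated, along with tetracycline-resistance gene fragments flanking the lacI cassette that appear to be non-functional backbone remnants.

The expression cassette has a pET-like layout. A T7 promoter is followed directly by a lac operator and the phage T7 gene 10 ribosome binding site, and a T7 terminator closes the unit. The plasmid carries its own lacI gene with its promoter. Transcription is therefore repressed until induction with IPTG, and expression requires a host that supplies T7 RNA polymerase. The open reading frame begins with E. coli maltose-binding protein lacking its signal sequence, so the fusion stays in the cytosol. A short linker region separates it from the CDC33 coding sequence. MBP, at the N terminus of eIF4E, typically aids solubility and allows affinity capture. According to the depositor, MBP can be removed with 3C protease, although the cleavage site itself is not annotated in the feature table. A short SP6 promoter match and a fragment of a T7 gene 10B-derived solubility tag lie downstream of the insert and are probably vector remnants.
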