Features (pLannotate 1.2.2; 20 found; start..end, strand, type, name):
     12..440     +  rep_origin     f1 ori (sequence partly withheld): f1 bacteriophage origin of replication; arrow indicates direction of (+) strand synthesis
    493..550     +  promoter       AmpR promoter (fragment): bla
    559..1374    -  CDS            KanR: aminoglycoside phosphotransferase; aph(3')-Ia; confers resistance to kanamycin in bacteria or G418 (Geneticin®) in eukaryotes
   1496..2084    +  rep_origin     ori: high-copy-number ColE1/pMB1/pBR322/pUC origin of replication
   2270..2409    -  misc_feature   bom: basis of mobility region from pBR322
   2511..2702    -  CDS            rop: Rop protein, which maintains plasmids at low copy number; rop
   2719..3099    +  CDS            YPB1_ECOLX: Protein predicted: Swiss-Prot protein existence level 4. From Escherichia coli.
   3171..3462    -  CDS            TcR (fragment): tetracycline efflux protein; tet; confers resistance to tetracycline
   3477..3498    -  protein_bind   CAP binding site: CAP binding activates transcription in the presence of cAMP. E. coli catabolite activator protein
   3511..4593    -  CDS            lacI: lac repressor; lacI; The lac repressor binds to the lac operator to inhibit transcription in E. coli. This inhibition can be relieved by adding lactose or isopropyl-β-D-thiogalactopyranoside (IPTG).
   4594..4671    -  promoter       lacI promoter: lacI
   4679..4958    -  CDS            TcR (fragment): tetracycline efflux protein; tet; confers resistance to tetracycline
   4980..4998    +  promoter       T7 promoter: promoter for bacteriophage T7 RNA polymerase
   4999..5023    +  protein_bind   lac operator: The lac repressor binds to the lac operator to inhibit transcription in E. coli. This inhibition can be relieved by adding lactose or isopropyl-β-D-thiogalactopyranoside (IPTG). lac repressor encoded by lacI
   5038..5060    +  RBS            RBS: efficient ribosome binding site from bacteriophage T7 gene 10 (Olins and Rangwala, 1989)
   5074..6174    +  CDS            MBP: maltose binding protein from E. coli; malE (mutated); This version of the gene does not encode a signal sequence, so MBP will remain in the cytosol.
   6262..6900    +  CDS            CDC33: IF4E_YEAST - Also known as TIF45. Experimental evidence at protein level: Swiss-Prot protein existence level 1. Recognizes and binds the 7-methylguanosine-containing mRNA cap during an early step in the initiation of protein synthesis and facilitates ribosome binding by inducing the unwinding of the mRNAs secondary structures. From Saccharomyces cerevisiae (strain ATCC 204508 / S288c) (Baker's yeast).
   6928..6946    -  promoter       SP6 promoter: promoter for bacteriophage SP6 RNA polymerase
   6961..7010    +  CDS            SET1 (fragment): solubility-enhancement tag derived from T7 phage gene 10B
   7018..7065    +  terminator     T7 terminator: transcription terminator for bacteriophage T7 RNA polymerase
>Addgene plasmid #219978 | pOCC22-MBP-eIF4E | addgene full sequence | sequence record 436833 | Addgene NGS Result
TGGCGAATGGG
[124 nt withheld, positions 12-135]
C
[91 nt withheld, positions 137-227]
A
[49 nt withheld, positions 229-277]
CCTTTGACGTTGGAGTCCACGTTCTTT
[37 nt withheld, positions 305-341]
ACCCTATCTCGGTCTATTCTTTTGATTTATAAGGGATTTTGCCGATTTCGGCCTATTGGTTAAAAAATGA
GCTGATTTAACAAAAATTTAACGCGAATTTTAACAAAATATTAACGCTTACAATTTAGGTGGCACTTTTC
GGGGAAATGTGCGCGGAACCCCTATTTGTTTATTTTTCTAAATACATTCAAATATGTATCCGCTCATGAA
TTAATTCTTAGAAAAACTCATCGAGCATCAAATGAAACTGCAATTTATTCATATCAGGATTATCAATACC
ATATTTTTGAAAAAGCCGTTTCTGTAATGAAGGAGAAAACTCACCGAGGCAGTTCCATAGGATGGCAAGA
TCCTGGTATCGGTCTGCGATTCCGACTCGTCCAACATCAATACAACCTATTAATTTCCCCTCGTCAAAAA
TAAGGTTATCAAGTGAGAAATCACCATGAGTGACGACTGAATCCGGTGAGAATGGCAAAAGTTTATGCAT
TTCTTTCCAGACTTGTTCAACAGGCCAGCCATTACGCTCGTCATCAAAATCACTCGCATCAACCAAACCG
TTATTCATTCGTGATTGCGCCTGAGCGAGACGAAATACGCGATCGCTGTTAAAAGGACAATTACAAACAG
GAATCGAATGCAACCGGCGCAGGAACACTGCCAGCGCATCAACAATATTTTCACCTGAATCAGGATATTC
TTCTAATACCTGGAATGCTGTTTTCCCGGGGATCGCAGTGGTGAGTAACCATGCATCATCAGGAGTACGG
ATAAAATGCTTGATGGTCGGAAGAGGCATAAATTCCGTCAGCCAGTTTAGTCTGACCATCTCATCTGTAA
CATCATTGGCAACGCTACCTTTGCCATGTTTCAGAAACAACTCTGGCGCATCGGGCTTCCCATACAATCG
ATAGATTGTCGCACCTGATTGCCCGACATTATCGCGAGCCCATTTATACCCATATAAATCAGCATCCATG
TTGGAATTTAATCGCGGCCTAGAGCAAGACGTTTCCCGTTGAATATGGCTCATAACACCCCTTGTATTAC
TGTTTATGTAAGCAGACAGTTTTATTGTTCATGACCAAAATCCCTTAACGTGAGTTTTCGTTCCACTGAG
CGTCAGACCCCGTAGAAAAGATCAAAGGATCTTCTTGAGATCCTTTTTTTCTGCGCGTAATCTGCTGCTT
GCAAACAAAAAAACCACCGCTACCAGCGGTGGTTTGTTTGCCGGATCAAGAGCTACCAACTCTTTTTCCG
AAGGTAACTGGCTTCAGCAGAGCGCAGATACCAAATACTGTCCTTCTAGTGTAGCCGTAGTTAGGCCACC
ACTTCAAGAACTCTGTAGCACCGCCTACATACCTCGCTCTGCTAATCCTGTTACCAGTGGCTGCTGCCAG
TGGCGATAAGTCGTGTCTTACCGGGTTGGACTCAAGACGATAGTTACCGGATAAGGCGCAGCGGTCGGGC
TGAACGGGGGGTTCGTGCACACAGCCCAGCTTGGAGCGAACGACCTACACCGAACTGAGATACCTACAGC
GTGAGCTATGAGAAAGCGCCACGCTTCCCGAAGGGAGAAAGGCGGACAGGTATCCGGTAAGCGGCAGGGT
CGGAACAGGAGAGCGCACGAGGGAGCTTCCAGGGGGAAACGCCTGGTATCTTTATAGTCCTGTCGGGTTT
CGCCACCTCTGACTTGAGCGTCGATTTTTGTGATGCTCGTCAGGGGGGCGGAGCCTATGGAAAAACGCCA
GCAACGCGGCCTTTTTACGGTTCCTGGCCTTTTGCTGGCCTTTTGCTCACATGTTCTTTCCTGCGTTATC
CCCTGATTCTGTGGATAACCGTATTACCGCCTTTGAGTGAGCTGATACCGCTCGCCGCAGCCGAACGACC
GAGCGCAGCGAGTCAGTGAGCGAGGAAGCGGAAGAGCGCCTGATGCGGTATTTTCTCCTTACGCATCTGT
GCGGTATTTCACACCGCAATGGTGCACTCTCAGTACAATCTGCTCTGATGCCGCATAGTTAAGCCAGTAT
ACACTCCGCTATCGCTACGTGACTGGGTCATGGCTGCGCCCCGACACCCGCCAACACCCGCTGACGCGCC
CTGACGGGCTTGTCTGCTCCCGGCATCCGCTTACAGACAAGCTGTGACCGTCTCCGGGAGCTGCATGTGT
CAGAGGTTTTCACCGTCATCACCGAAACGCGCGAGGCAGCTGCGGTAAAGCTCATCAGCGTGGTCGTGAA
GCGATTCACAGATGTCTGCCTGTTCATCCGCGTCCAGCTCGTTGAGTTTCTCCAGAAGCGTTAATGTCTG
GCTTCTGATAAAGCGGGCCATGTTAAGGGCGGTTTTTTCCTGTTTGGTCACTGATGCCTCCGTGTAAGGG
GGATTTCTGTTCATGGGGGTAATGATACCGATGAAACGAGAGAGGATGCTCACGATACGGGTTACTGATG
ATGAACATGCCCGGTTACTGGAACGTTGTGAGGGTAAACAACTGGCGGTATGGATGCGGCGGGACCAGAG
AAAAATCACTCAGGGTCAATGCCAGCGCTTCGTTAATACAGATGTAGGTGTTCCACAGGGTAGCCAGCAG
CATCCTGCGATGCAGATCCGGAACATAATGGTGCAGGGCGCTGACTTCCGCGTTTCCAGACTTTACGAAA
CACGGAAACCGAAGACCATTCATGTTGTTGCTCAGGTCGCAGACGTTTTGCAGCAGCAGTCGCTTCACGT
TCGCTCGCGTATCGGTGATTCATTCTGCTAACCAGTAAGGCAACCCCGCCAGCCTAGCCGGGTCCTCAAC
GACAGGAGCACGATCATGCGCACCCGTGGGGCCGCCATGCCGGCGATAATGGCCTGCTTCTCGCCGAAAC
GTTTGGTGGCGGGACCAGTGACGAAGGCTTGAGCGAGGGCGTGCAAGATTCCGAATACCGCAAGCGACAG
GCCGATCATCGTCGCGCTCCAGCGAAAGCGGTCCTCGCCGAAAATGACCCAGAGCGCTGCCGGCACCTGT
CCTACGAGTTGCATGATAAAGAAGACAGTCATAAGTGCGGCGACGATAGTCATGCCCCGCGCCCACCGGA
AGGAGCTGACTGGGTTGAAGGCTCTCAAGGGCATCGGTCGAGATCCCGGTGCCTAATGAGTGAGCTAACT
TACATTAATTGCGTTGCGCTCACTGCCCGCTTTCCAGTCGGGAAACCTGTCGTGCCAGCTGCATTAATGA
ATCGGCCAACGCGCGGGGAGAGGCGGTTTGCGTATTGGGCGCCAGGGTGGTTTTTCTTTTCACCAGTGAG
ACGGGCAACAGCTGATTGCCCTTCACCGCCTGGCCCTGAGAGAGTTGCAGCAAGCGGTCCACGCTGGTTT
GCCCCAGCAGGCGAAAATCCTGTTTGATGGTGGTTAACGGCGGGATATAACATGAGCTGTCTTCGGTATC
GTCGTATCCCACTACCGAGATATCCGCACCAACGCGCAGCCCGGACTCGGTAATGGCGCGCATTGCGCCC
AGCGCCATCTGATCGTTGGCAACCAGCATCGCAGTGGGAACGATGCCCTCATTCAGCATTTGCATGGTTT
GTTGAAAACCGGACATGGCACTCCAGTCGCCTTCCCGTTCCGCTATCGGCTGAATTTGATTGCGAGTGAG
ATATTTATGCCAGCCAGCCAGACGCAGACGCGCCGAGACAGAACTTAATGGGCCCGCTAACAGCGCGATT
TGCTGGTGACCCAATGCGACCAGATGCTCCACGCCCAGTCGCGTACCGTCTTCATGGGAGAAAATAATAC
TGTTGATGGGTGTCTGGTCAGAGACATCAAGAAATAACGCCGGAACATTAGTGCAGGCAGCTTCCACAGC
AATGGCATCCTGGTCATCCAGCGGATAGTTAATGATCAGCCCACTGACGCGTTGCGCGAGAAGATTGTGC
ACCGCCGCTTTACAGGCTTCGACGCCGCTTCGTTCTACCATCGACACCACCACGCTGGCACCCAGTTGAT
CGGCGCGAGATTTAATCGCCGCGACAATTTGCGACGGCGCGTGCAGGGCCAGACTGGAGGTGGCAACGCC
AATCAGCAACGACTGTTTGCCCGCCAGTTGTTGTGCCACGCGGTTGGGAATGTAATTCAGCTCCGCCATC
GCCGCTTCCACTTTTTCCCGCGTTTTCGCAGAAACGTGGCTGGCCTGGTTCACCACGCGGGAAACGGTCT
GATAAGAGACACCGGCATACTCTGCGACATCGTATAACGTTACTGGTTTCACATTCACCACCCTGAATTG
ACTCTCTTCCGGGCGCTATCATGCCATACCGCGAAAGGTTTTGCGCCATTCGATGGTGTCCGGGATCTCG
ACGCTCTCCCTTATGCGACTCCTGCATTAGGAAGCAGCCCAGTAGTAGGTTGAGGCCGTTGAGCACCGCC
GCCGCAAGGAATGGTGCATGCAAGGAGATGGCGCCCAACAGTCCCCCGGCCACGGGGCCTGCCACCATAC
CCACGCCGAAACAAGCGCTCATGAGCCCGAAGTGGCGAGCCCGATCTTCCCCATCGGTGATGTCGGCGAT
ATAGGCGCCAGCAACCGCACCTGTGGCGCCGGTGATGCCGGCCACGATGCGTCCGGCGTAGAGGATCGAG
ATCTCGATCCCGCGAAATTAATACGACTCACTATAGGGGAATTGTGAGCGGATAACAATTCCCCTCTAGA
AATAATTTTGTTTAACTTTAAGAAGGAGATATATCCATGGGCATGAAAATCGAAGAAGGTAAACTGGTAA
TCTGGATTAACGGCGATAAAGGCTATAACGGTCTCGCTGAAGTCGGTAAGAAATTCGAGAAAGATACCGG
AATTAAAGTCACCGTTGAGCATCCGGATAAACTGGAAGAGAAATTCCCACAGGTTGCGGCAACTGGCGAT
GGCCCTGACATTATCTTCTGGGCACACGACCGCTTTGGTGGCTACGCTCAATCTGGCCTGTTGGCTGAAA
TCACCCCGGACAAAGCGTTCCAGGACAAGCTGTATCCGTTTACCTGGGATGCCGTACGTTACAACGGCAA
GCTGATTGCTTACCCGATCGCTGTTGAAGCGTTATCGCTGATTTATAACAAAGATCTGCTGCCGAACCCG
CCAAAAACCTGGGAAGAGATCCCGGCGCTGGATAAAGAACTGAAAGCGAAAGGTAAGAGCGCGCTGATGT
TCAACCTGCAAGAACCGTACTTCACCTGGCCGCTGATTGCTGCTGACGGGGGTTATGCGTTCAAGTATGA
AAACGGCAAGTACGACATTAAAGACGTGGGCGTGGATAACGCTGGCGCGAAAGCGGGTCTGACCTTCCTG
GTTGACCTGATTAAAAACAAACACATGAATGCAGACACCGATTACTCCATCGCAGAAGCTGCCTTTAATA
AAGGCGAAACAGCGATGACCATCAACGGCCCGTGGGCATGGTCCAACATCGACACCAGCAAAGTGAATTA
TGGTGTAACGGTACTGCCGACCTTCAAGGGTCAACCATCCAAACCGTTCGTTGGCGTGCTGAGCGCAGGT
ATTAACGCCGCCAGTCCGAACAAAGAGCTGGCAAAAGAGTTCCTCGAAAACTATCTGCTGACTGATGAAG
GTCTGGAAGCGGTTAATAAAGACAAACCGCTGGGTGCCGTAGCGCTGAAGTCTTACGAGGAAGAGTTGGT
GAAAGATCCGCGTATTGCCGCCACTATGGAAAACGCCCAGAAAGGTGAAATCATGCCGAACATCCCGCAG
ATGTCCGCTTTCTGGTATGCCGTGCGTACTGCGGTGATCAACGCCGCCAGCGGTCGTCAGACTGTCGATG
AAGCCCTGAAAGACGCGCAGACTAATTCGAGCTCGAACAACAACAACAATAACAATAACAACAACAGCAG
CGGCAGACTGGAAGTTCTGTTCCAGGGGCCGGCGGCCGCAATGAGCGTGGAAGAGGTAAGTAAGAAGTTT
GAGGAAAATGTAAGTGTCGACGATACGACGGCGACACCGAAGACCGTACTTAGTGATTCCGCTCACTTTG
ATGTTAAACATCCACTTAACACCAAGTGGACGCTGTGGTACACCAAACCCGCCGTGGATAAGTCCGAATC
CTGGTCCGACCTTCTTCGTCCCGTGACCTCGTTTCAAACGGTTGAAGAATTTTGGGCCATTATCCAAAAT
ATTCCAGAACCGCATGAGTTGCCTTTAAAATCGGATTACCATGTGTTTCGCAATGATGTGCGCCCTGAGT
GGGAGGATGAGGCAAATGCAAAGGGCGGAAAATGGTCGTTCCAGTTGCGTGGTAAGGGCGCCGATATTGA
TGAGCTGTGGCTGCGCACTTTGCTGGCAGTGATTGGAGAGACAATCGACGAGGATGATAGTCAGATCAAT
GGAGTAGTTTTGAGTATTCGCAAAGGAGGTAACAAGTTCGCCTTATGGACTAAGTCCGAGGATAAAGAGC
CACTTTTGCGCATTGGCGGCAAGTTCAAACAGGTTCTGAAACTTACCGACGATGGGCACTTAGAGTTCTT
TCCTCATAGTTCAGCAAATGGACGTCACCCTCAACCCTCCATTACCCTCGGCGCGCCGTAATAGAAGCTT
GAGTATTCTATAGTGTCACCTAAATCCCAGCTTGATCCGGCTGCTAACAAAGCCCGAAAGGAAGCTGAGT
TGGCTGCTGCCACCGCTGAGCAATAACTAGCATAACCCCTTGGGGCCTCTAAACGGGTCTTGAGGGGTTT
TTTGCTGAAAGGAGGAACTATATCCGGAT
